>Addgene plasmid #55583 | mTurquoise-Tensin1-C-14 | depositor partial sequence | sequence record 85990 | insert sequence
TAGCGCTACCGGTCGCCACCATGGTGAGCAAGGGCGAGGAGCTGTTCACCGGGGTGGTGCCCATCCTGGT
CGAGCTGGACGGCGACGTAAACGGCCACAAGTTCAGCGTGTCCGGCGAGGGCGAGGGCGATGCCACCTAC
GGCAAGCTGACCCTGAAGTTCATCTGCACCACCGGCAAGCTGCCCGTGCCCTGGCCCACCCTCGTGACCA
CCCTGTCCTGGGGCGTGCAGTGCTTCGCCCGCTACCCCGACCACATGAAGCAGCACGACTTCTTCAAGTC
CGCCATGCCCGAAGGCTACGTCCAGGAGCGCACCATCTTCTTCAAGGACGACGGCAACTACAAGACCCGC
GCCGAGGTGAAGTTCGAGGGCGACACCCTGGTGAACCGCATCGAGCTGAAGGGCATCGACTTCAAGGAGG
ACGGCAACATCCTGGGGCACAAGCTGGAGTACAACTACATCAGCGACAACGTCTATATCACCGCCGACAA
GCAGAAGAACGGCATCAAGGCCAACTTCAAGATCCGCCACAACATCGAGGACGGCGGCGTGCAGCTCGCC
GACCACTACCAGCAGAACACCCCCATCGGCGACGGCCCCGTGCTGCTGCCCGACAACCACTACCTGAGCA
CCCAGTCCAAGCTGAGCAAAGACCCCAACGAGAAGCGCGATCACATGGTCCTGCTGGAGTTCGTGACCGC
CGCCGGGATCACTCTCGGCATGGACGAGCTGTACAAGTCCGGAAGTGCTGGGAGCGCAAGCGGAAGCGGA
GGCTCCGGTAGTGTGAGCCGGACCATGGAGGACAGCTGTGAGCTGGACCTGGTGTACGTCACAGAGAGGA
TCATCGCTGTCTCCTTCCCCAGCACAGCCAATGAGGAGAACTTTCGGAGCAACCTCCGTGAGGTGGCGCA
GATGCTCAAGTCCAAACATGGAGGCAACTACCTGCTGTTCAACCTCTCTGAGCGGAGACCTGACATCACG
AAGCTCCATGCCAAGGTACTGGAATTTGGCTGGCCCGACCTCCACACCCCAGCCCTGGAGAAGATATGCA
GCATCTGTAAGGCCATGGACACATGGCTCAATGCAGACCCTCACAATGTCGTTGTTCTACACAACAAGGG
AAACCGAGGCAGGATAGGAGTTGTCATCGCGGCTTACATGCACTACAGCAACATTTCTGCCAGTGCGGAC
CAGGCTCTGGATCGGTTTGCAATGAAGCGGTTCTATGAGGATAAGATTGTGCCCATTGGCCAGCCATCCC
AAAGAAGGTACGTGCATTACTTCAGTGGCCTGCTCTCCGGCTCCATCAAAATGAACAACAAGCCCTTGTT
TCTGCACCACGTGATCATGCACGGCATCCCCAACTTTGAGTCTAAAGGAGGATGTCGGCCATTTCTCCGC
ATCTACCAGGCCATGCAACCTGTGTACACATCTGGCATCTACAACATCCCAGGAGACAGCCAGACTAGCG
TCTGCATCACCATCGAGCCAGGACTGCTCTTGAAGGGAGACATCTTGCTGAAGTGCTACCACAAGAAGTT
CCGAAGCCCAGCCCGAGACGTCATCTTCCGTGTGCAGTTCCACACCTGTGCCATCCATGACCTGGGGGTT
GTCTTTGGGAAGGAGGACCTTGATGATGCTTTCAAAGATGATCGATTTCCAGAGTATGGCAAAGTGGAGT
TTGTATTTTCTTATGGGCCAGAGAAAATTCAAGGCATGGAGCACCTGGAGAACGGGCCGAGCGTGTCTGT
GGACTATAACACCTCCGACCCCCTCATCCGCTGGGACTCCTACGACAACTTCAGTGGGCATCGAGATGAC
GGCATGGAGGAGGTGGTGGGACACACGCAGGGGCCACTAGATGGGAGCCTGTATGCTAAGGTGAAGAAGA
AAGACTCCCTGCACGGCAGCACCGGGGCTGTTAATGCCACACGTCCTACACTGTCGGCCACCCCCAACCA
CGTGGAACACACGCTTTCTGTGAGCAGCGACTCGGGCAACTCCACAGCCTCCACCAAGACCGACAAGACC
GACGAGCCTGTCCCCGGGGCCTCCAGTGCCACTGCTGCCTTGAGTCCCCAGGAGAAGCGGGAGCTGGACC
GCCTGCTGAGTGGCTTTGGCTTAGAGCGAGAGAAGCAAGGCGCCATGTACCACACCCAGCACCTCAGGTC
CCGCCCAGCAGGGGGCTCGGCTGTGCCCTCCTCTGGACGCCACGTTGTCCCAGCCCAGGTTCATGTCAAT
GGTGGGGCGTTAGCATCTGAGCGGGAGACAGACATCCTGGACGATGAATTGCCAAACCAGGATGGTCACA
GTGCGGGCAGCATGGGCACACTCTCTTCTCTGGACGGGGTCACCAACACCAGTGAGGGGGGCTACCCAGA
GGCCCTGTCCCCACTGACCAACGGTCTGGACAAGTCCTACCCCATGGAGCCTATGGTCAATGGAGGAGGC
TACCCCTACGAGTCTGCCAGCCGGGCGGGGCCTGCCCATGCTGGCCACACGGCCCCCATGCGGCCCTCCT
ACTCTGCACAGGAGGGTTTAGCTGGCTACCAGAGGGAGGGGCCCCACCCAGCCTGGCCACAGCCAGTGAC
CACCTCCCACTATGCCCATGACCCCAGCGGTATGTTCCGCTCTCAATCCTTTTCGGAAGCTGAACCCCAG
CTGCCCCCAGCTCCGGTCCGAGGGGGAAGCAGCCGGGAGGCTGTGCAAAGGGGACTGAACTCGTGGCAGC
AGCAGCAGCAGCAGCAGCAGCAGCCTCGCCCACCTCCACGCCAGCAGGAAAGAGCCCACTTGGAGAGTCT
TGTAGCCAGCAGGCCCAGCCCTCAGCCATTGGCAGAGACCCCCATCCCCAGTCTCCCTGAGTTCCCGCGA
GCAGCCTCCCAGCAGGAGATTGAACAGTCCATCGAAACACTCAATATGCTGATGCTGGACCTGGAGCCAG
CCTCCGCTGCTGCCCCACTACACAAGTCCCAGAGTGTCCCCGGGGCCTGGCCAGGGGCTTCTCCACTCTC
CTCCCAGCCCCTCTCTGGGTCCTCCCGTCAGTCCCATCCACTGACCCAGTCCAGATATGGCTATATCCCC
AGTGGGCATTCGTTGGGAACCCCTGAGCCAGCCCCACGGGCCTCTCTGGAGTCTGTCCCTCCTGGCAGGT
CTTACTCACCTTATGACTATCAGCCATGTTTGGCTGGGCCTAACCAGGATTTCCATTCAAAGAGCCCAGC
CTCTTCCTCCTTGCCTGCCTTCCTTCCGACCACCCACAGCCCTCCAGGGCCTCAGCAACCCCCAGCCTCT
CTCCCTGGCCTCACTGCTCAGCCTCTGCTCTCACCAAAGGAAGCGACTTCAGACCCCTCCCGGACTCCAG
AGGAGGAGCCATTGAATTTAGAAGGGCTGGTGGCCCACAGGGTAGCAGGGGTACAGGCTCGGGAGAAGCA
GCCTGCAGAGCCCCCAGCCCCTCTGCGGAGGCGGGCGGCCAGTGATGGACAGTATGAGAACCAGTCTCCA
GAAGCCACATCCCCTCGTAGCCCTGGGGTTCGCTCCCCTGTCCAGTGTGTCTCCCCGGAGCTGGCTCTTA
CCATCGCTCTCAATCCTGGAGGGCGGCCCAAAGAGCCCCATTTGCACAGCTACAAGGAGGCCTTCGAGGA
GATGGAGGGAACCTCCCCGAGCAGCCCACCACCCAGTGGGGTGCGGTCCCCCCCGGGTCTGGCCAAGACA
CCCCTGTCTGCTCTGGGCCTGAAACCTCACAACCCAGCGGACATCCTGTTGCACCCCACAGGAGTTACCA
GAAGACGGATTCAGCCAGAGGAAGATGAGGGGAAGGTGGTGGTCAGGCTGTCAGAAGAGCCCCGGAGCTA
TGTGGAGTCTGTGGCACGGACAGCGGTGGCTGGACCCCGAGCTCAGGACTCTGAGCCCAAGAGCTTTAGT
GCTCCAGCCACCCAGGCCTATGGCCATGAGATACCCCTGAGGAACGGGACCCTGGGTGGCTCCTTTGTCT
CCCCCAGCCCCCTCTCCACCAGCAGCCCCATCCTCAGTGCTGACAGCACTTCAGTGGGGAGTTTCCCGTC
GGGAGAGAGCAGTGACCAGGGTCCCCGGACGCCCACCCAGCCTCTGTTGGAGTCTGGCTTCCGCTCAGGC
AGCCTGGGACAGCCCAGCCCGTCTGCCCAGAGAAACTACCAGAGCTCTTCTCCTCTCCCGACTGTGGGCA
GTAGCTACAGCAGCCCCGACTACTCACTTCAGCATTTCAGCTCCTCTCCAGAAAGCCAGGCTCGCGCTCA
GTTCAGTGTGGCTGGCGTCCACACGGTGCCTGGGAGCCCTCAGGCGCGCCACAGAACAGTGGGCACCAAC
ACTCCCCCTAGTCCTGGCTTCGGCTGGCGGGCCATCAATCCCAGCATGGCTGCCCCCAGCAGTCCCAGTT
TGAGCCATCACCAGATGATGGGTCCACCAGGCACTGGCTTCCATGGTAGCACTGTCTCCAGCCCCCAGAG
CAGTGCAGCGACCACCCCGGGGAGCCCCAGCCTGTGTCGGCACCCAGCAGGGGTCTACCAGGTTTCTGGC
CTCCACAACAAAGTGGCCACCACCCCGGGGAGTCCCAGCCTGGGCCGGCACCCTGGGGCTCACCAAGGCA
ACCTGGCCTCCGGTCTTCATAGCAATGCAATAGCCAGCCCTGGAAGCCCCAGCCTGGGCCGTCACCTCGG
AGGGTCTGGATCTGTGGTTCCCGGCAGCCCCTGCTTGGACCGGCATGTGGCCTATGGTGGCTATTCTACC
CCGGAGGATCGGAGACCCACACTGTCCCGGCAGAGCAGTGCCTCTGGCTACCAGGCTCCTTCCACGCCCT
CCTTCCCTGTCTCCCCTGCCTACTACCCTGGCCTGAGCAGCCCTGCCACCTCCCCGTCACCAGACTCCGC
AGCCTTCCGGCAAGGGAGCCCAACACCAGCCTTGCCAGAGAAGCGAAGGATGTCAGTGGGAGACCGGGCA
GGCAGCCTCCCCAACTATGCCACCATCAATGGGAAGGTGTCTTCGCCTGTCGCCAGCGGCATGTCCAGTC
CCAGTGGGGGCAGCACCGTCTCCTTCTCCCACACTCTGCCCGACTTCTCCAAGTACTCCATGCCAGACAA
CAGCCCGGAGACGCGGGCTAAAGTGAAGTTTGTCCAGGACACTTCTAAGTATTGGTACAAGCCTGAGATT
TCCAGGGAGCAGGCCATCGCGCTCCTCAAGGACCAGGAGCCGGGGGCCTTCATCATCCGCGACAGTCACT
CCTTCCGAGGCGCGTACGGGCTGGCCATGAAGGTGTCTTCGCCACCTCCAACCATCATGCAGCAGAATAA
AAAAGGAGACATGACCCATGAGCTGGTCAGGCATTTTCTGATAGAGACTGGCCCCAGAGGAGTCAAGCTC
AAGGGCTGCCCCAATGAGCCAAACTTCGGATCGCTGTCTGCCCTGGTCTACCAGCACTCCATCATCCCAT
TGGCCCTGCCTTGCAAGCTGGTCATTCCAAACCGAGACCCCACAGATGAATCGAAAGATAGCTCCGGCCC
TGCCAACTCAACTGCAGACCTGCTGAAACAAGGGGCAGCCTGCAATGTGCTCTTCGTCAACTCTGTGGAC
ATGGAGTCACTCACTGGGCCACAGGCCATCTCTAAAGCCACATCTGAGACGTTGGCTGCAGACCCCACGC
CAGCTGCCACCATCGTTCACTTCAAAGTCTCTGCCCAGGGAATCACTCTGACTGACAACCAGAGAAAGCT
CTTTTTCAGACGCCACTACCCTCTCAACACTGTCACCTTCTGTGACCTGGACCCACAGGAAAGAAAGTGG
ATGAAAACAGAGGGTGGTGCCCCTGCTAAGCTCTTCGGCTTCGTGGCCCGGAAGCAGGGCAGCACCACGG
ACAACGCCTGCCACCTCTTTGCTGAGCTTGACCCCAACCAGCCGGCCTCTGCCATCGTCAACTTCGTCTC
CAAGGTCATGCTGAATGCCGGCCAAAAGAGATGAGGATCCACCGGATCTAGATAACTGATCATAATCAGC
CATA
