[The description below was written by a language model from this plasmid's Addgene catalogue record.]
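Description:
mTurquoise-Tensin1-C-14 is a mammalian expression plasmid built on the mTurquoise-C1 backbone (about 4.75 kb without the insert), designed to express human tensin 1 (TNS1) as a fluorescent fusion protein. It is propagated in E. coli as a high-copy plasmid under kanamycin selection. It also carries a neomycin resistance marker, so transfected mammalian cells can be selected with G418 if stable lines are wanted. No feature table accompanies the record, so the specific origins of replication and the promoters driving the resistance marker are not stated.

Expression is driven by the CMV promoter, a strong constitutive promoter in most mammalian cell lines. The listed 3′ sequencing primer suggests an SV40 polyadenylation signal downstream of the cassette. The cyan fluorescent protein mTurquoise is supplied by the backbone and sits at the N terminus of the fusion, with the tensin 1 coding sequence attached to its C-terminal end. The "C-14" in the name probably refers to this orientation and to a linker between the two parts, but the record does not define it, and the cloning method is listed as unknown.

Tensin 1 is a component of cell–matrix adhesions, and the stated purpose of the construct is as a focal adhesion localization marker. With excitation at 434 nm and emission at 474 nm, the fusion suits fluorescence imaging of focal adhesions in the cyan channel. That spectral position also allows it to be combined with markers in other colours in multicolour experiments.
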