Addgene plasmid #55583: mTurquoise-Tensin1-C-14
Purpose: Localization: Focal Adhesions, Excitation: 434, Emission: 474
Depositing lab: Michael Davidson. Depositing organization: Florida State University, Tallahassee.
Backbone
  Vector backbone: mTurquoise-C1
  Backbone size w/o insert (bp): 4750
  Vector type: Mammalian Expression
  Selectable markers: Neomycin (select with G418)
Growth in bacteria
  Bacterial resistance: Kanamycin, 50 μg/mL
  Growth temperature: 37°C
  Growth strain: DH5alpha
  Copy number: High Copy
Gene/Insert
  Gene/Insert name: Tensin1 (alt name: NM_022648)
  Species: H. sapiens (human)
  Entrez Gene: TNS1 (a.k.a. MST091, MST122, MST127, MSTP091, MSTP122, MSTP127, MXRA6, PPP1R155, TNS)
  Promoter: CMV
  Tag / fusion protein: mTurquoise (N terminal on backbone)
  Cloning method: Unknown
  Sequencing primers: 5′ CMV-F; 3′ SV40pA-R
Terms and licenses: Academic/Nonprofit Terms; Industry Terms
Depositor comments: . Excitation = 434; Emission = 474
How to cite: mTurquoise-Tensin1-C-14 was a gift from Michael Davidson (Addgene plasmid # 55583 ; http://n2t.net/addgene:55583 ; RRID:Addgene_55583)
